Addgene plasmid #87475: NI-2
Purpose: For library amplification of fragment NI-2
Depositing lab: Steve Pollard. Depositing organization: University of Edinburgh. Publication: STAR: a simple TAL effector assembly reaction using isothermal assembly. Gogolok S, Garcia-Diaz C, Pollard SM. Sci Rep. 2016 Sep 12;6:33209. doi: 10.1038/srep33209. PubMed 27615025.
Backbone
  Vector backbone: pMA-T
  Backbone manufacturer: Life Technologies
  Vector type: TALEN, Synthetic Biology ; TALE DBD library preparation
Growth in bacteria
  Bacterial resistance: Ampicillin, 100 μg/mL
  Growth temperature: 37°C
  Growth strain: DH5alpha
  Copy number: High Copy
Gene/Insert
  Gene/Insert name: NI-2
  Species: Synthetic
  Cloning method: Unknown
Terms and licenses: Academic/Nonprofit Terms; Industry Terms: Not Available to Industry
How to cite: NI-2 was a gift from Steve Pollard (Addgene plasmid # 87475 ; http://n2t.net/addgene:87475 ; RRID:Addgene_87475)
