[The description below was written by a language model from this plasmid's Addgene catalogue record and the feature table of its GenBank file.]
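Description:
NI-2 is a small (2,519 bp) circular bacterial cloning plasmid built on the pMA-T backbone, a commercial gene-synthesis carrier vector. It is one of a set of template plasmids for preparing a TAL effector DNA-binding-domain fragment library used in the STAR method, which assembles TAL effector arrays by isothermal assembly. The plasmid is maintained in E. coli at high copy through a ColE1/pUC-type origin of replication and is selected with ampicillin via the bla (beta-lactamase) gene driven by its own AmpR promoter.

The payload is a fully synthetic insert called NI-2. The feature table does not annotate it, but it presumably lies in the unannotated stretch between the T7 promoter/M13 forward primer sites and the L4440 primer site upstream of the origin. By standard TALE nomenclature, NI is the repeat-variable diresidue that specifies recognition of adenine. The "2" most likely marks the fragment's position or fragment type within the assembly scheme, although the record does not define this explicitly. Beyond the T7 promoter, which here mainly serves as a sequencing or priming landmark, no eukaryotic promoter, tag, reporter or expression cassette is recorded, so the plasmid is not an expression construct.

Its stated purpose is library amplification of fragment NI-2: it provides a sequence-verified template from which the repeat module can be amplified and then joined with other modules to build custom TALE DNA-binding domains for TALENs or other designer TALE fusions. The cloning method used to insert the fragment is not recorded.
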