LOCUS       Exported 2519 bp ds-DNA circular SYN 13-MAY-2021
DEFINITION  For library amplification of fragment NI-2.
ACCESSION   .
VERSION     .
KEYWORDS    NI-2
SOURCE      synthetic DNA construct
  ORGANISM  synthetic DNA construct
REFERENCE   1 (bases 1 to 2519)
  AUTHORS   Gogolok S, Garcia-Diaz C, Pollard SM
  TITLE     STAR: a simple TAL effector assembly reaction using isothermal
            assembly.
  JOURNAL   Sci Rep. 2016 Sep 12;6:33209. doi: 10.1038/srep33209.
  PUBMED    27615025
REFERENCE   2 (bases 1 to 2519)
  AUTHORS   .
  TITLE     Direct Submission
  JOURNAL   Exported May 13, 2021 from SnapGene Server 1.1.58
            http://www.snapgene.com
FEATURES             Location/Qualifiers
     source          1..2519
                     /organism="synthetic DNA construct"
                     /mol_type="other DNA"
     primer_bind     278..300
                     /label=M13/pUC Forward
                     /note="In lacZ gene"
     primer_bind     292..309
                     /label=M13 Forward
                     /note="In lacZ gene. Also called M13-F20 or M13 (-21)
                     Forward"
     primer_bind     293..309
                     /label=M13 fwd
                     /note="common sequencing primer, one of multiple similar
                     variants"
     primer_bind     320..339
                     /label=T7
                     /note="T7 promoter, forward primer"
     promoter        320..338
                     /label=T7 promoter
                     /note="promoter for bacteriophage T7 RNA polymerase"
     primer_bind     complement(662..679)
                     /label=L4440
                     /note="L4440 vector, forward primer"
     rep_origin      complement(772..1360)
                     /direction=LEFT
                     /label=ori
                     /note="high-copy-number ColE1/pMB1/pBR322/pUC origin of
                     replication"
     primer_bind     complement(852..871)
                     /label=pBR322ori-F
                     /note="pBR322 origin, forward primer"
     CDS             complement(1531..2391)
                     /codon_start=1
                     /gene="bla"
                     /product="beta-lactamase"
                     /label=AmpR
                     /note="confers resistance to ampicillin, carbenicillin, and
                     related antibiotics"
                     /translation="MSIQHFRVALIPFFAAFCLPVFAHPETLVKVKDAEDQLGARVGYI
                     ELDLNSGKILESFRPEERFPMMSTFKVLLCGAVLSRIDAGQEQLGRRIHYSQNDLVEYS
                     PVTEKHLTDGMTVRELCSAAITMSDNTAANLLLTTIGGPKELTAFLHNMGDHVTRLDRW
                     EPELNEAIPNDERDTTMPVAMATTLRKLLTGELLTLASRQQLIDWMEADKVAGPLLRSA
                     LPAGWFIADKSGAGERGSRGIIAALGPDGKPSRIVVIYTTGSQATMDERNRQIAEIGAS
                     LIKHW"
     primer_bind     2154..2173
                     /label=Amp-R
                     /note="Ampicillin resistance gene, reverse primer"
     promoter        complement(2392..2496)
                     /gene="bla"
                     /label=AmpR promoter
ORIGIN
        1 ctaaattgta agcgttaata ttttgttaaa attcgcgtta aatttttgtt aaatcagctc
       61 attttttaac caataggccg aaatcggcaa aatcccttat aaatcaaaag aatagaccga
      121 gatagggttg agtggccgct acagggcgct cccattcgcc attcaggctg cgcaactgtt
      181 gggaagggcg tttcggtgcg ggcctcttcg ctattacgcc agctggcgaa agggggatgt
      241 gctgcaaggc gattaagttg ggtaacgcca gggttttccc agtcacgacg ttgtaaaacg
      301 acggccagtg agcgcgacgt aatacgactc actatagggc gaattggcgg aaggccgtca
      361 aggccacgtg tcttgtccag agctcgtatc ctgcagttaa caccagaaca ggtcgttgca
      421 atcgcgtcga acattggggg aaagcaagcc ctggaaaccg tgcaaaggtt gttgccggtt
      481 ctatgtcagg cgcacggctt aactccagac caggtggtac tgcaggatac ggtacctgga
      541 gcacaagact ggcctcatgg gccttccgct cactgcccgc tttccagtcg ggaaacctgt
      601 cgtgccagct gcattaacat ggtcatagct gtttccttgc gtattgggcg ctctccgctt
      661 cctcgctcac tgactcgctg cgctcggtcg ttcgggtaaa gcctggggtg cctaatgagc
      721 aaaaggccag caaaaggcca ggaaccgtaa aaaggccgcg ttgctggcgt ttttccatag
      781 gctccgcccc cctgacgagc atcacaaaaa tcgacgctca agtcagaggt ggcgaaaccc
      841 gacaggacta taaagatacc aggcgtttcc ccctggaagc tccctcgtgc gctctcctgt
      901 tccgaccctg ccgcttaccg gatacctgtc cgcctttctc ccttcgggaa gcgtggcgct
      961 ttctcatagc tcacgctgta ggtatctcag ttcggtgtag gtcgttcgct ccaagctggg
     1021 ctgtgtgcac gaaccccccg ttcagcccga ccgctgcgcc ttatccggta actatcgtct
     1081 tgagtccaac ccggtaagac acgacttatc gccactggca gcagccactg gtaacaggat
     1141 tagcagagcg aggtatgtag gcggtgctac agagttcttg aagtggtggc ctaactacgg
     1201 ctacactaga agaacagtat ttggtatctg cgctctgctg aagccagtta ccttcggaaa
     1261 aagagttggt agctcttgat ccggcaaaca aaccaccgct ggtagcggtg gtttttttgt
     1321 ttgcaagcag cagattacgc gcagaaaaaa aggatctcaa gaagatcctt tgatcttttc
     1381 tacggggtct gacgctcagt ggaacgaaaa ctcacgttaa gggattttgg tcatgagatt
     1441 atcaaaaagg atcttcacct agatcctttt aaattaaaaa tgaagtttta aatcaatcta
     1501 aagtatatat gagtaaactt ggtctgacag ttaccaatgc ttaatcagtg aggcacctat
     1561 ctcagcgatc tgtctatttc gttcatccat agttgcctga ctccccgtcg tgtagataac
     1621 tacgatacgg gagggcttac catctggccc cagtgctgca atgataccgc gagaaccacg
     1681 ctcaccggct ccagatttat cagcaataaa ccagccagcc ggaagggccg agcgcagaag
     1741 tggtcctgca actttatccg cctccatcca gtctattaat tgttgccggg aagctagagt
     1801 aagtagttcg ccagttaata gtttgcgcaa cgttgttgcc attgctacag gcatcgtggt
     1861 gtcacgctcg tcgtttggta tggcttcatt cagctccggt tcccaacgat caaggcgagt
     1921 tacatgatcc cccatgttgt gcaaaaaagc ggttagctcc ttcggtcctc cgatcgttgt
     1981 cagaagtaag ttggccgcag tgttatcact catggttatg gcagcactgc ataattctct
     2041 tactgtcatg ccatccgtaa gatgcttttc tgtgactggt gagtactcaa ccaagtcatt
     2101 ctgagaatag tgtatgcggc gaccgagttg ctcttgcccg gcgtcaatac gggataatac
     2161 cgcgccacat agcagaactt taaaagtgct catcattgga aaacgttctt cggggcgaaa
     2221 actctcaagg atcttaccgc tgttgagatc cagttcgatg taacccactc gtgcacccaa
     2281 ctgatcttca gcatctttta ctttcaccag cgtttctggg tgagcaaaaa caggaaggca
     2341 aaatgccgca aaaaagggaa taagggcgac acggaaatgt tgaatactca tactcttcct
     2401 ttttcaatat tattgaagca tttatcaggg ttattgtctc atgagcggat acatatttga
     2461 atgtatttag aaaaataaac aaataggggt tccgcgcaca tttccccgaa aagtgccac
//
