>Addgene plasmid #87475 | NI-2 | depositor partial sequence | sequence record 170600 | NI-2 RVD flanked by BciVI sites
GTATCCTGCAGTTAACACCAGAACAGGTCGTTGCAATCGCGTCGAACATTGGGGGAAAGCAAGCCCTGGA
AACCGTGCAAAGGTTGTTGCCGGTTCTATGTCAGGCGCACGGCTTAACTCCAGACCAGGTGGTACTGCAG
GATAC
